>Addgene plasmid #138423 | pcDNA4/TO-ORF24-3xFLAG | depositor full sequence | sequence record 267303 | pcDNA4/TO-ORF24-3xFLAG sequence 7371 bps
GACGGATCGGGAGATCTCCCGATCCCCTATGGTGCACTCTCAGTACAATCTGCTCTGATGCCGCATAGTT
AAGCCAGTATCTGCTCCCTGCTTGTGTGTTGGAGGTCGCTGAGTAGTGCGCGAGCAAAATTTAAGCTACA
ACAAGGCAAGGCTTGACCGACAATTGCATGAAGAATCTGCTTAGGGTTAGGCGTTTTGCGCTGCTTCGCG
ATGTACGGGCCAGATATACGCGTTGACATTGATTATTGACTAGTTATTAATAGTAATCAATTACGGGGTC
ATTAGTTCATAGCCCATATATGGAGTTCCGCGTTACATAACTTACGGTAAATGGCCCGCCTGGCTGACCG
CCCAACGACCCCCGCCCATTGACGTCAATAATGACGTATGTTCCCATAGTAACGCCAATAGGGACTTTCC
ATTGACGTCAATGGGTGGAGTATTTACGGTAAACTGCCCACTTGGCAGTACATCAAGTGTATCATATGCC
AAGTACGCCCCCTATTGACGTCAATGACGGTAAATGGCCCGCCTGGCATTATGCCCAGTACATGACCTTA
TGGGACTTTCCTACTTGGCAGTACATCTACGTATTAGTCATCGCTATTACCATGGTGATGCGGTTTTGGC
AGTACATCAATGGGCGTGGATAGCGGTTTGACTCACGGGGATTTCCAAGTCTCCACCCCATTGACGTCAA
TGGGAGTTTGTTTTGGAACCAAAATCAACGGGACTTTCCAAAATGTCGTAACAACTCCGCCCCATTGACG
CAAATGGGCGGTAGGCGTGTACGGTGGGAGGTCTATATAAGCAGAGCTCTCCCTATCAGTGATAGAGATC
TCCCTATCAGTGATAGAGATCGTCGACGAGCTCGTTTAGTGAACCGTCAGATCGCCTGGAGACGCCATCC
ACGCTGTTTTGACCTCCATAGAAGACACCGGGACCGATCCAGCCTCCGGACTCTAGCGTTTAAACTTAAG
CTTGGTACCGAGCTCGGATCCATGGCAGCGCTCGAGGGCCCCCTACTACTGCCACCGAGCGCCTCCCTGA
CGACGAGTCCGCAGACCACGTGTTATCAAGCGACTTGGGAATCACAGCTGGAAATATTCTGCTGTCTGGC
CACCAACTCGCACCTGCAGGCAGAGCTGACCTTAGAAGGTCTTGATAAGATGATGCAGCCCGAGCCCACC
TTTTTCGCCTGCAGAGCGATACGCAGACTACTCCTGGGGGAACGCCTCCACCCTTTTATACATCAAGAAG
GGACTCTTTTGGGAAAAGTGGGTCGACGGTACAGCGGCGAAGGTTTAATAATTGACGGTGGTGGAGTGTT
TACGCGCGGACAGATAGACACCGACAACTACCTACCTGCGGTGGGATCATGGGAACTTACCGATGATTGT
GATAAACCCTGCGAATTCAGGGAGCTACGCTCGCTGTATCTTCCCGCGCTACTAACGTGCACCATATGTT
ACAAAGCCATGTTCAGGATAGTGTGCAGGTACCTGGAGTTCTGGGAGTTCGAACAGTGTTTTCATGCGTT
TCTGGCGGTGTTGCCCCATAGTCTACAACCCACAATCTATCAAAATTATTTTGCACTCCTGGAGAGCCTG
AAGCATCTCTCGTTTTCAATAATGCCACCCGCATCCCCAGACGCACAGCTACATTTTTTAAAGTTTAACA
TCGGCAGCTTCATGGCCACGTGGGGGTGGCACGGAGAGCTGGTCTCGCTGCGCCGTGCCATCGCTCACAA
CGTAGAGCGACTGCCCACCGTGCTGAAGAACCTGTCGAAACAGAGTAAGCACCAGGACGTCAAGGTTAAC
GGACGGGATCTGGTGGGCTTTCAGCTGGCTCTAAACCAGCTCGTGTCCCGTCTGCACGTAAAAATCCAAC
GCAAGGACCCCGGACCAAAGCCATACAGGGTGGTCGTCAGTACCCCAGATTGTACCTACTATCTAGTGTA
TCCGGGCACACCGGCCATCTACAGACTCGTCATGTGTATGGCAGTGGCAGACTGCATCGGCCACTCGTGC
AGCGGACTGCACCCCTGCGCAAACTTTTTAGGCACCCACGAGACACCGCGTCTCCTGGCGGCGACGCTTT
CAAGAATCCGGTACGCGCCGAAAGACCGGCGAGCAGCCATGAAGGGAAATTTGCAGGCGTGCTTCCAACG
ATACGCGGCCACGGACGCGCGGACTCTGGGCAGCTCCACAGTGTCAGACATGCTGGAACCCACAAAACAC
GTCAGTTTGGAAAACTTCAAGATCACCATATTCAACACCAACATGGTGATTAACACTAAGATAAGCTGCC
ACGTTCCTAACACCCTGCAAAAGACTATTTTAAACATCCCCAGATTGACCAACAATTTTGTTATACGAAA
GTACTCCGTAAAGGAACCTTCTTTTACCATAAGCGTGTTTTTTTCCGACAACATGTGTCAAGGCACCGCA
ATAAACATCAACATCAGTGGGGACATGCTGCACTTTCTCTTCGCAATGGGTACGCTGAAATGCTTTCTGC
CAATCAGGCACATATTTCCTGTATCGATAGCAAATTGGAACTCCACGTTGGACCTGCACGGACTGGAAAA
CCAGTACATGGTGAGAATGGGGCGAAAAAACGTATTTTGGACCACAAACTTTCCATCTGTGGTCTCCAGC
AAGGATGGGCTAAACGTGTCCTGGTTTAAGGCCGCGACAGCCACGATTTCTAAAGTGTACGGGCAGCCTC
TTGTGGAACAGATTCGCCACGAGCTGGCGCCCATTCTCACGGACCAGCACGCGCGCATCGACGGAAACAA
AAATAGAATATTCTCCCTACTTGAGCACAGAAACCGTTCCCAAATACAGACGCTACACAAAAGGTTCCTG
GAGTGTCTGGTGGAATGCTGTTCGTTTCTCAGGCTTGACGTGGCTTGCATTAGGCGAGCCGCCGCCCGGG
GCCTGTTTGACTTCTCAAAGAAGATAATCAGTCACACTAAAAGCAAACACGAGTGCGCAGTACTGGGATA
TAAAAAGTGTAACCTAATCCCGAAAATCTATGCCCGAAACAAGAAGACCAGGCTAGACGAGTTGGGCCGC
AATGCAAACTTCATTTCGTTCGTCGCCACCACGGGTCATCGGTTCGCCGCTCTAAAGCCACAAATTGTCC
GTCACGCCATTCGCAAACTAGGCCTGCACTGGCGCCACCGAACGGCCGCGTCCAACGAGCAGACACCGCC
AGCCGATCCCCGCGTACGTTGCGTCCGTCCGCTGGTCTCAGGGCGGCCGCTCGAGGGAGGCGGTGGAGCC
GACTACAAGGACCACGACGGCGACTACAAGGACCACGACATCGACTACAAGGACGACGACGACAAGGGGC
CCGTTTAAACCCGCTGATCAGCCTCGACTGTGCCTTCTAGTTGCCAGCCATCTGTTGTTTGCCCCTCCCC
CGTGCCTTCCTTGACCCTGGAAGGTGCCACTCCCACTGTCCTTTCCTAATAAAATGAGGAAATTGCATCG
CATTGTCTGAGTAGGTGTCATTCTATTCTGGGGGGTGGGGTGGGGCAGGACAGCAAGGGGGAGGATTGGG
AAGACAATAGCAGGCATGCTGGGGATGCGGTGGGCTCTATGGCTTCTGAGGCGGAAAGAACCAGCTGGGG
CTCTAGGGGGTATCCCC
[124 nt withheld, positions 3658-3781]
C
[91 nt withheld, positions 3783-3873]
A
[49 nt withheld, positions 3875-3923]
CCTTTGACGTTGGAGTCCACGTTCTTT
[37 nt withheld, positions 3951-3987]
ACCCTATCTCGGTCTATTCTTTTGATTTATAAGGGATTTTGCCGATTTCGGCCTATTGGTTAAAAAATGA
GCTGATTTAACAAAAATTTAACGCGAATTAATTCTGTGGAATGTGTGTCAGTTAGGGTGTGGAAAGTCCC
CAGGCTCCCCAGCAGGCAGAAGTATGCAAAGCATGCATCTCAATTAGTCAGCAACCAGGTGTGGAAAGTC
CCCAGGCTCCCCAGCAGGCAGAAGTATGCAAAGCATGCATCTCAATTAGTCAGCAACCATAGTCCCGCCC
CTAACTCCGCCCATCCCGCCCCTAACTCCGCCCAGTTCCGCCCATTCTCCGCCCCATGGCTGACTAATTT
TTTTTATTTATGCAGAGGCCGAGGCCGCCTCTGCCTCTGAGCTATTCCAGAAGTAGTGAGGAGGCTTTTT
TGGAGGCCTAGGCTTTTGCAAAAAGCTCCCGGGAGCTTGTATATCCATTTTCGGATCTGATCAGCACGTG
TTGACAATTAATCATCGGCATAGTATATCGGCATAGTATAATACGACAAGGTGAGGAACTAAACCATGGC
CAAGTTGACCAGTGCCGTTCCGGTGCTCACCGCGCGCGACGTCGCCGGAGCGGTCGAGTTCTGGACCGAC
CGGCTCGGGTTCTCCCGGGACTTCGTGGAGGACGACTTCGCCGGTGTGGTCCGGGACGACGTGACCCTGT
TCATCAGCGCGGTCCAGGACCAGGTGGTGCCGGACAACACCCTGGCCTGGGTGTGGGTGCGCGGCCTGGA
CGAGCTGTACGCCGAGTGGTCGGAGGTCGTGTCCACGAACTTCCGGGACGCCTCCGGGCCGGCCATGACC
GAGATCGGCGAGCAGCCGTGGGGGCGGGAGTTCGCCCTGCGCGACCCGGCCGGCAACTGCGTGCACTTCG
TGGCCGAGGAGCAGGACTGACACGTGCTACGAGATTTCGATTCCACCGCCGCCTTCTATGAAAGGTTGGG
CTTCGGAATCGTTTTCCGGGACGCCGGCTGGATGATCCTCCAGCGCGGGGATCTCATGCTGGAGTTCTTC
GCCCACCCCAACTTGTTTATTGCAGCTTATAATGGTTACAAATAAAGCAATAGCATCACAAATTTCACAA
ATAAAGCATTTTTTTCACTGCATTCTAGTTGTGGTTTGTCCAAACTCATCAATGTATCTTATCATGTCTG
TATACCGTCGACCTCTAGCTAGAGCTTGGCGTAATCATGGTCATAGCTGTTTCCTGTGTGAAATTGTTAT
CCGCTCACAATTCCACACAACATACGAGCCGGAAGCATAAAGTGTAAAGCCTGGGGTGCCTAATGAGTGA
GCTAACTCACATTAATTGCGTTGCGCTCACTGCCCGCTTTCCAGTCGGGAAACCTGTCGTGCCAGCTGCA
TTAATGAATCGGCCAACGCGCGGGGAGAGGCGGTTTGCGTATTGGGCGCTCTTCCGCTTCCTCGCTCACT
GACTCGCTGCGCTCGGTCGTTCGGCTGCGGCGAGCGGTATCAGCTCACTCAAAGGCGGTAATACGGTTAT
CCACAGAATCAGGGGATAACGCAGGAAAGAACATGTGAGCAAAAGGCCAGCAAAAGGCCAGGAACCGTAA
AAAGGCCGCGTTGCTGGCGTTTTTCCATAGGCTCCGCCCCCCTGACGAGCATCACAAAAATCGACGCTCA
AGTCAGAGGTGGCGAAACCCGACAGGACTATAAAGATACCAGGCGTTTCCCCCTGGAAGCTCCCTCGTGC
GCTCTCCTGTTCCGACCCTGCCGCTTACCGGATACCTGTCCGCCTTTCTCCCTTCGGGAAGCGTGGCGCT
TTCTCATAGCTCACGCTGTAGGTATCTCAGTTCGGTGTAGGTCGTTCGCTCCAAGCTGGGCTGTGTGCAC
GAACCCCCCGTTCAGCCCGACCGCTGCGCCTTATCCGGTAACTATCGTCTTGAGTCCAACCCGGTAAGAC
ACGACTTATCGCCACTGGCAGCAGCCACTGGTAACAGGATTAGCAGAGCGAGGTATGTAGGCGGTGCTAC
AGAGTTCTTGAAGTGGTGGCCTAACTACGGCTACACTAGAAGAACAGTATTTGGTATCTGCGCTCTGCTG
AAGCCAGTTACCTTCGGAAAAAGAGTTGGTAGCTCTTGATCCGGCAAACAAACCACCGCTGGTAGCGGTT
TTTTTGTTTGCAAGCAGCAGATTACGCGCAGAAAAAAAGGATCTCAAGAAGATCCTTTGATCTTTTCTAC
GGGGTCTGACGCTCAGTGGAACGAAAACTCACGTTAAGGGATTTTGGTCATGAGATTATCAAAAAGGATC
TTCACCTAGATCCTTTTAAATTAAAAATGAAGTTTTAAATCAATCTAAAGTATATATGAGTAAACTTGGT
CTGACAGTTACCAATGCTTAATCAGTGAGGCACCTATCTCAGCGATCTGTCTATTTCGTTCATCCATAGT
TGCCTGACTCCCCGTCGTGTAGATAACTACGATACGGGAGGGCTTACCATCTGGCCCCAGTGCTGCAATG
ATACCGCGAGACCCACGCTCACCGGCTCCAGATTTATCAGCAATAAACCAGCCAGCCGGAAGGGCCGAGC
GCAGAAGTGGTCCTGCAACTTTATCCGCCTCCATCCAGTCTATTAATTGTTGCCGGGAAGCTAGAGTAAG
TAGTTCGCCAGTTAATAGTTTGCGCAACGTTGTTGCCATTGCTACAGGCATCGTGGTGTCACGCTCGTCG
TTTGGTATGGCTTCATTCAGCTCCGGTTCCCAACGATCAAGGCGAGTTACATGATCCCCCATGTTGTGCA
AAAAAGCGGTTAGCTCCTTCGGTCCTCCGATCGTTGTCAGAAGTAAGTTGGCCGCAGTGTTATCACTCAT
GGTTATGGCAGCACTGCATAATTCTCTTACTGTCATGCCATCCGTAAGATGCTTTTCTGTGACTGGTGAG
TACTCAACCAAGTCATTCTGAGAATAGTGTATGCGGCGACCGAGTTGCTCTTGCCCGGCGTCAATACGGG
ATAATACCGCGCCACATAGCAGAACTTTAAAAGTGCTCATCATTGGAAAACGTTCTTCGGGGCGAAAACT
CTCAAGGATCTTACCGCTGTTGAGATCCAGTTCGATGTAACCCACTCGTGCACCCAACTGATCTTCAGCA
TCTTTTACTTTCACCAGCGTTTCTGGGTGAGCAAAAACAGGAAGGCAAAATGCCGCAAAAAAGGGAATAA
GGGCGACACGGAAATGTTGAATACTCATACTCTTCCTTTTTCAATATTATTGAAGCATTTATCAGGGTTA
TTGTCTCATGAGCGGATACATATTTGAATGTATTTAGAAAAATAAACAAATAGGGGTTCCGCGCACATTT
CCCCGAAAAGTGCCACCTGACGTC
Features (pLannotate 1.2.2; 24 found; start..end, strand, type, name):
     28..80      -  misc_feature   bom (fragment): basis of mobility region from pBR322
    235..614     +  enhancer       CMV enhancer: human cytomegalovirus immediate early enhancer
    687..704     -  promoter       CMV promoter (fragment): human cytomegalovirus (CMV) immediate early promoter
    767..818     +  promoter       CMVd2 promoter: truncated human cytomegalovirus (CMV) immediate early promoter that yields moderately reduced expression relative to the full-length promoter
    820..839     +  promoter       PLtetO-1 promoter (fragment): modified phage lambda PL promoter with tet operator sites (Lutz and Bujard, 1997)
    841..860     +  promoter       PLtetO-1 promoter (fragment): modified phage lambda PL promoter with tet operator sites (Lutz and Bujard, 1997)
    868..901     +  promoter       TRE3GV promoter (fragment): 3rd-generation Tet-responsive promoter that can be activated by binding of Tet-On® 3G, optimized for retroviral and lentiviral vectors
   1002..3257    +  CDS            ORF24: ORF24_HHV8P - Protein inferred from homology: Swiss-Prot protein existence level 3. From Human herpesvirus 8 type P (isolate GK18) (HHV-8) (Kaposi's sarcoma-associated herpesvirus).
   3336..3356    +  CDS            FLAG (fragment): FLAG® epitope tag, followed by an enterokinase cleavage site
   3388..3612    +  polyA_signal   bGH poly(A) signal: bovine growth hormone polyadenylation signal
   3616..3637    +  promoter       SV40 promoter (fragment): SV40 enhancer and early promoter
   3658..4086    +  rep_origin     f1 ori (sequence partly withheld): f1 bacteriophage origin of replication; arrow indicates direction of (+) strand synthesis
   4100..4429    +  promoter       SV40 promoter: SV40 enhancer and early promoter
   4477..4524    +  promoter       EM7 promoter: synthetic bacterial promoter&nbsp
   4543..4917    +  CDS            BleoR: antibiotic-binding protein; Sh ble from Streptoalloteichus hindustanus; confers resistance to bleomycin, phleomycin, and Zeocin™
   4927..5052    +  CDS            ble (fragment): BLE_KLEPN - Experimental evidence at protein level: Swiss-Prot protein existence level 1. Binding protein with a strong affinity to the bleomycin family of antibiotics. Binds to CL990; an antimitotic-antibiotic compound. From Klebsiella pneumoniae.
   5047..5168    +  polyA_signal   SV40 poly(A) signal: SV40 polyadenylation signal
   5241..5257    -  protein_bind   lac operator: The lac repressor binds to the lac operator to inhibit transcription in E. coli. This inhibition can be relieved by adding lactose or isopropyl-β-D-thiogalactopyranoside (IPTG). lac repressor encoded by lacI
   5265..5295    -  promoter       lac promoter: promoter for the E. coli lac operon
   5310..5331    -  protein_bind   CAP binding site: CAP binding activates transcription in the presence of cAMP. E. coli catabolite activator protein
   5344..5436    -  CDS            lacI (fragment): lac repressor; lacI; The lac repressor binds to the lac operator to inhibit transcription in E. coli. This inhibition can be relieved by adding lactose or isopropyl-β-D-thiogalactopyranoside (IPTG).
   5619..6204    -  rep_origin     ori: high-copy-number ColE1/pMB1/pBR322/pUC origin of replication
   6375..7235    -  CDS            AmpR: β-lactamase; bla; confers resistance to ampicillin, carbenicillin, and related antibiotics
   7236..7340    -  promoter       AmpR promoter: bla
