>Addgene plasmid #138423 | pcDNA4/TO-ORF24-3xFLAG | addgene full sequence | sequence record 272730 | Addgene NGS Result
GTGATGCGGTTTTGGCAGTACATCAATGGGCGTGGATAGCGGTTTGACTCACGGGGATTTCCAAGTCTCC
ACCCCATTGACGTCAATGGGAGTTTGTTTTGGCACCAAAATCAACGGGACTTTCCAAAATGTCGTAACAA
CTCCGCCCCATTGACGCAAATGGGCGGTAGGCGTGTACGGTGGGAGGTCTATATAAGCAGAGCTCTCCCT
ATCAGTGATAGAGATCTCCCTATCAGTGATAGAGATCGTCGACGAGCTCGTTTAGTGAACCGTCAGATCG
CCTGGAGACGCCATCCACGCTGTTTTGACCTCCATAGAAGACACCGGGACCGATCCAGCCTCCGGACTCT
AGCGTTTAAACTTAAGCTTGGTACCGAGCTCGGATCCATGGCAGCGCTCGAGGGCCCCCTACTACTGCCA
CCGAGCGCCTCCCTGACGACGAGTCCGCAGACCACGTGTTATCAAGCGACTTGGGAATCACAGCTGGAAA
TATTCTGCTGTCTGGCCACCAACTCGCACCTGCAGGCAGAGCTGACCTTAGAAGGTCTTGATAAGATGAT
GCAGCCCGAGCCCACCTTTTTCGCCTGCAGAGCGATACGCAGACTACTCCTGGGGGAACGCCTCCACCCT
TTTATACATCAAGAAGGGACTCTTTTGGGAAAAGTGGGTCGACGGTACAGCGGCGAAGGTTTAATAATTG
ACGGTGGTGGAGTGTTTACGCGCGGACAGATAGACACCGACAACTACCTACCTGCGGTGGGATCATGGGA
ACTTACCGATGATTGTGATAAACCCTGCGAATTCAGGGAGCTACGCTCGCTGTATCTTCCCGCGCTACTA
ACGTGCACCATATGTTACAAAGCCATGTTCAGGATAGTGTGCAGGTACCTGGAGTTCTGGGAGTTCGAAC
AGTGTTTTCATGCGTTTCTGGCGGTGTTGCCCCATAGTCTACAACCCACAATCTATCAAAATTATTTTGC
ACTCCTGGAGAGCCTGAAGCATCTCTCGTTTTCAATAATGCCACCCGCATCCCCAGACGCACAGCTACAT
TTTTTAAAGTTTAACATCGGCAGCTTCATGGCCACGTGGGGGTGGCACGGAGAGCTGGTCTCGCTGCGCC
GTGCCATCGCTCACAACGTAGAGCGACTGCCCACCGTGCTGAAGAACCTGTCGAAACAGAGTAAGCACCA
GGACGTCAAGGTTAACGGACGGGATCTGGTGGGCTTTCAGCTGGCTCTAAACCAGCTCGTGTCCCGTCTG
CACGTAAAAATCCAACGCAAGGACCCCGGACCAAAGCCATACAGGGTGGTCGTCAGTACCCCAGATTGTA
CCTACTATCTAGTGTATCCGGGCACACCGGCCATCTACAGACTCGTCATGTGTATGGCAGTGGCAGACTG
CATCGGCCACTCGTGCAGCGGACTGCACCCCTGCGCAAACTTTTTAGGCACCCACGAGACACCGCGTCTC
CTGGCGGCGACGCTTTCAAGAATCCGGTACGCGCCGAAAGACCGGCGAGCAGCCATGAAGGGAAATTTGC
AGGCGTGCTTCCAACGATACGCGGCCACGGACGCGCGGACTCTGGGCAGCTCCACAGTGTCAGACATGCT
GGAACCCACAAAACACGTCAGTTTGGAAAACTTCAAGATCACCATATTCAACACCAACATGGTGATTAAC
ACTAAGATAAGCTGCCACGTTCCTAACACCCTGCAAAAGACTATTTTAAACATCCCCAGATTGACCAACA
ATTTTGTTATACGAAAGTACTCCGTAAAGGAACCTTCTTTTACCATAAGCGTGTTTTTTTCCGACAACAT
GTGTCAAGGCACCGCAATAAACATCAACATCAGTGGGGACATGCTGCACTTTCTCTTCGCAATGGGTACG
CTGAAATGCTTTCTGCCAATCAGGCACATATTTCCTGTATCGATAGCAAATTGGAACTCCACGTTGGACC
TGCACGGACTGGAAAACCAGTACATGGTGAGAATGGGGCGAAAAAACGTATTTTGGACCACAAACTTTCC
ATCTGTGGTCTCCAGCAAGGATGGGCTAAACGTGTCCTGGTTTAAGGCCGCGACAGCCACGATTTCTAAA
GTGTACGGGCAGCCTCTTGTGGAACAGATTCGCCACGAGCTGGCGCCCATTCTCACGGACCAGCACGCGC
GCATCGACGGAAACAAAAATAGAATATTCTCCCTACTTGAGCACAGAAACCGTTCCCAAATACAGACGCT
ACACAAAAGGTTCCTGGAGTGTCTGGTGGAATGCTGTTCGTTTCTCAGGCTTGACGTGGCTTGCATTAGG
CGAGCCGCCGCCCGGGGCCTGTTTGACTTCTCAAAGAAGATAATCAGTCACACTAAAAGCAAACACGAGT
GCGCAGTACTGGGATATAAAAAGTGTAACCTAATCCCGAAAATCTATGCCCGAAACAAGAAGACCAGGCT
AGACGAGTTGGGCCGCAATGCAAACTTCATTTCGTTCGTCGCCACCACGGGTCATCGGTTCGCCGCTCTA
AAGCCACAAATTGTCCGTCACGCCATTCGCAAACTAGGCCTGCACTGGCGCCACCGAACGGCCGCGTCCA
ACGAGCAGACACCGCCAGCCGATCCCCGCGTACGTTGCGTCCGTCCGCTGGTCTCAGGGCGGCCGCTCGA
GGGAGGCGGTGGAGCCGACTACAAGGACCACGACGGCGACTACAAGGACCACGACATCGACTACAAGGAC
GACGACGACAAGGGGCCCGTTTAAACCCGCTGATCAGCCTCGACTGTGCCTTCTAGTTGCCAGCCATCTG
TTGTTTGCCCCTCCCCCGTGCCTTCCTTGACCCTGGAAGGTGCCACTCCCACTGTCCTTTCCTAATAAAA
TGAGGAAATTGCATCGCATTGTCTGAGTAGGTGTCATTCTATTCTGGGGGGTGGGGTGGGGCAGGACAGC
AAGGGGGAGGATTGGGAAGACAATAGCAGGCATGCTGGGGATGCGGTGGGCTCTATGGCTTCTGAGGCGG
AAAGAACCAGCTGGGGCTCTAGGGGGTATCCCC
[124 nt withheld, positions 3044-3167]
C
[91 nt withheld, positions 3169-3259]
A
[49 nt withheld, positions 3261-3309]
CCTTTGACGTTGGAGTCCACGTTCTTT
[37 nt withheld, positions 3337-3373]
ACCCTATCTCGGTCTATTCTTTTGATTTATAAGGGATTTTGCCGATTTCGGCCTATTGGTTAAAAAATGA
GCTGATTTAACAAAAATTTAACGCGAATTAATTCTGTGGAATGTGTGTCAGTTAGGGTGTGGAAAGTCCC
CAGGCTCCCCAGCAGGCAGAAGTATGCAAAGCATGCATCTCAATTAGTCAGCAACCAGGTGTGGAAAGTC
CCCAGGCTCCCCAGCAGGCAGAAGTATGCAAAGCATGCATCTCAATTAGTCAGCAACCATAGTCCCGCCC
CTAACTCCGCCCATCCCGCCCCTAACTCCGCCCAGTTCCGCCCATTCTCCGCCCCATGGCTGACTAATTT
TTTTTATTTATGCAGAGGCCGAGGCCGCCTCTGCCTCTGAGCTATTCCAGAAGTAGTGAGGAGGCTTTTT
TGGAGGCCTAGGCTTTTGCAAAAAGCTCCCGGGAGCTTGTATATCCATTTTCGGATCTGATCAGCACGTG
TTGACAATTAATCATCGGCATAGTATATCGGCATAGTATAATACGACAAGGTGAGGAACTAAACCATGGC
CAAGTTGACCAGTGCCGTTCCGGTGCTCACCGCGCGCGACGTCGCCGGAGCGGTCGAGTTCTGGACCGAC
CGGCTCGGGTTCTCCCGGGACTTCGTGGAGGACGACTTCGCCGGTGTGGTCCGGGACGACGTGACCCTGT
TCATCAGCGCGGTCCAGGACCAGGTGGTGCCGGACAACACCCTGGCCTGGGTGTGGGTGCGCGGCCTGGA
CGAGCTGTACGCCGAGTGGTCGGAGGTCGTGTCCACGAACTTCCGGGACGCCTCCGGGCCGGCCATGACC
GAGATCGGCGAGCAGCCGTGGGGGCGGGAGTTCGCCCTGCGCGACCCGGCCGGCAACTGCGTGCACTTCG
TGGCCGAGGAGCAGGACTGACACGTGCTACGAGATTTCGATTCCACCGCCGCCTTCTATGAAAGGTTGGG
CTTCGGAATCGTTTTCCGGGACGCCGGCTGGATGATCCTCCAGCGCGGGGATCTCATGCTGGAGTTCTTC
GCCCACCCCAACTTGTTTATTGCAGCTTATAATGGTTACAAATAAAGCAATAGCATCACAAATTTCACAA
ATAAAGCATTTTTTTCACTGCATTCTAGTTGTGGTTTGTCCAAACTCATCAATGTATCTTATCATGTCTG
TATACCGTCGACCTCTAGCTAGAGCTTGGCGTAATCATGGTCATAGCTGTTTCCTGTGTGAAATTGTTAT
CCGCTCACAATTCCACACAACATACGAGCCGGAAGCATAAAGTGTAAAGCCTGGGGTGCCTAATGAGTGA
GCTAACTCACATTAATTGCGTTGCGCTCACTGCCCGCTTTCCAGTCGGGAAACCTGTCGTGCCAGCTGCA
TTAATGAATCGGCCAACGCGCGGGGAGAGGCGGTTTGCGTATTGGGCGCTCTTCCGCTTCCTCGCTCACT
GACTCGCTGCGCTCGGTCGTTCGGCTGCGGCGAGCGGTATCAGCTCACTCAAAGGCGGTAATACGGTTAT
CCACAGAATCAGGGGATAACGCAGGAAAGAACATGTGAGCAAAAGGCCAGCAAAAGGCCAGGAACCGTAA
AAAGGCCGCGTTGCTGGCGTTTTTCCATAGGCTCCGCCCCCCTGACGAGCATCACAAAAATCGACGCTCA
AGTCAGAGGTGGCGAAACCCGACAGGACTATAAAGATACCAGGCGTTTCCCCCTGGAAGCTCCCTCGTGC
GCTCTCCTGTTCCGACCCTGCCGCTTACCGGATACCTGTCCGCCTTTCTCCCTTCGGGAAGCGTGGCGCT
TTCTCATAGCTCACGCTGTAGGTATCTCAGTTCGGTGTAGGTCGTTCGCTCCAAGCTGGGCTGTGTGCAC
GAACCCCCCGTTCAGCCCGACCGCTGCGCCTTATCCGGTAACTATCGTCTTGAGTCCAACCCGGTAAGAC
ACGACTTATCGCCACTGGCAGCAGCCACTGGTAACAGGATTAGCAGAGCGAGGTATGTAGGCGGTGCTAC
AGAGTTCTTGAAGTGGTGGCCTAACTACGGCTACACTAGAAGAACAGTATTTGGTATCTGCGCTCTGCTG
AAGCCAGTTACCTTCGGAAAAAGAGTTGGTAGCTCTTGATCCGGCAAACAAACCACCGCTGGTAGCGGTG
GTTTTTTTGTTTGCAAGCAGCAGATTACGCGCAGAAAAAAAGGATCTCAAGAAGATCCTTTGATCTTTTC
TACGGGGTCTGACGCTCAGTGGAACGAAAACTCACGTTAAGGGATTTTGGTCATGAGATTATCAAAAAGG
ATCTTCACCTAGATCCTTTTAAATTAAAAATGAAGTTTTAAATCAATCTAAAGTATATATGAGTAAACTT
GGTCTGACAGTTACCAATGCTTAATCAGTGAGGCACCTATCTCAGCGATCTGTCTATTTCGTTCATCCAT
AGTTGCCTGACTCCCCGTCGTGTAGATAACTACGATACGGGAGGGCTTACCATCTGGCCCCAGTGCTGCA
ATGATACCGCGAGACCCACGCTCACCGGCTCCAGATTTATCAGCAATAAACCAGCCAGCCGGAAGGGCCG
AGCGCAGAAGTGGTCCTGCAACTTTATCCGCCTCCATCCAGTCTATTAATTGTTGCCGGGAAGCTAGAGT
AAGTAGTTCGCCAGTTAATAGTTTGCGCAACGTTGTTGCCATTGCTACAGGCATCGTGGTGTCACGCTCG
TCGTTTGGTATGGCTTCATTCAGCTCCGGTTCCCAACGATCAAGGCGAGTTACATGATCCCCCATGTTGT
GCAAAAAAGCGGTTAGCTCCTTCGGTCCTCCGATCGTTGTCAGAAGTAAGTTGGCCGCAGTGTTATCACT
CATGGTTATGGCAGCACTGCATAATTCTCTTACTGTCATGCCATCCGTAAGATGCTTTTCTGTGACTGGT
GAGTACTCAACCAAGTCATTCTGAGAATAGTGTATGCGGCGACCGAGTTGCTCTTGCCCGGCGTCAATAC
GGGATAATACCGCGCCACATAGCAGAACTTTAAAAGTGCTCATCATTGGAAAACGTTCTTCGGGGCGAAA
ACTCTCAAGGATCTTACCGCTGTTGAGATCCAGTTCGATGTAACCCACTCGTGCACCCAACTGATCTTCA
GCATCTTTTACTTTCACCAGCGTTTCTGGGTGAGCAAAAACAGGAAGGCAAAATGCCGCAAAAAAGGGAA
TAAGGGCGACACGGAAATGTTGAATACTCATACTCTTCCTTTTTCAATATTATTGAAGCATTTATCAGGG
TTATTGTCTCATGAGCGGATACATATTTGAATGTATTTAGAAAAATAAACAAATAGGGGTTCCGCGCACA
TTTCCCCGAAAAGTGCCACCTGACGTCGACGGATCGGGAGATCTCCCGATCCCCTATGGTGCACTCTCAG
TACAATCTGCTCTGATGCCGCATAGTTAAGCCAGTATCTGCTCCCTGCTTGTGTGTTGGAGGTCGCTGAG
TAGTGCGCGAGCAAAATTTAAGCTACAACAAGGCAAGGCTTGACCGACAATTGCATGAAGAATCTGCTTA
GGGTTAGGCGTTTTGCGCTGCTTCGCGATGTACGGGCCAGATATACGCGTTGACATTGATTATTGACTAG
TTATTAATAGTAATCAATTACGGGGTCATTAGTTCATAGCCCATATATGGAGTTCCGCGTTACATAACTT
ACGGTAAATGGCCCGCCTGGCTGACCGCCCAACGACCCCCGCCCATTGACGTCAATAATGACGTATGTTC
CCATAGTAACGCCAATAGGGACTTTCCATTGACGTCAATGGGTGGAGTATTTACGGTAAACTGCCCACTT
GGCAGTACATCAAGTGTATCATATGCCAAGTACGCCCCCTATTGACGTCAATGACGGTAAATGGCCCGCC
TGGCATTATGCCCAGTACATGACCTTATGGGACTTTCCTACTTGGCAGTACATCTACGTATTAGTCATCG
CTATTACCATG
Features (pLannotate 1.2.2; 23 found; start..end, strand, type, name):
      1..204     +  promoter       CMV promoter: human cytomegalovirus (CMV) immediate early promoter
    206..225     +  promoter       PLtetO-1 promoter (fragment): modified phage lambda PL promoter with tet operator sites (Lutz and Bujard, 1997)
    227..246     +  promoter       PLtetO-1 promoter (fragment): modified phage lambda PL promoter with tet operator sites (Lutz and Bujard, 1997)
    254..287     +  promoter       TRE3GV promoter (fragment): 3rd-generation Tet-responsive promoter that can be activated by binding of Tet-On® 3G, optimized for retroviral and lentiviral vectors
    388..2643    +  CDS            ORF24: ORF24_HHV8P - Protein inferred from homology: Swiss-Prot protein existence level 3. From Human herpesvirus 8 type P (isolate GK18) (HHV-8) (Kaposi's sarcoma-associated herpesvirus).
   2722..2742    +  CDS            FLAG (fragment): FLAG® epitope tag, followed by an enterokinase cleavage site
   2774..2998    +  polyA_signal   bGH poly(A) signal: bovine growth hormone polyadenylation signal
   3002..3023    +  promoter       SV40 promoter (fragment): SV40 enhancer and early promoter
   3044..3472    +  rep_origin     f1 ori (sequence partly withheld): f1 bacteriophage origin of replication; arrow indicates direction of (+) strand synthesis
   3486..3815    +  promoter       SV40 promoter: SV40 enhancer and early promoter
   3863..3910    +  promoter       EM7 promoter: synthetic bacterial promoter&nbsp
   3929..4303    +  CDS            BleoR: antibiotic-binding protein; Sh ble from Streptoalloteichus hindustanus; confers resistance to bleomycin, phleomycin, and Zeocin™
   4313..4438    +  CDS            ble (fragment): BLE_KLEPN - Experimental evidence at protein level: Swiss-Prot protein existence level 1. Binding protein with a strong affinity to the bleomycin family of antibiotics. Binds to CL990; an antimitotic-antibiotic compound. From Klebsiella pneumoniae.
   4433..4554    +  polyA_signal   SV40 poly(A) signal: SV40 polyadenylation signal
   4627..4643    -  protein_bind   lac operator: The lac repressor binds to the lac operator to inhibit transcription in E. coli. This inhibition can be relieved by adding lactose or isopropyl-β-D-thiogalactopyranoside (IPTG). lac repressor encoded by lacI
   4651..4681    -  promoter       lac promoter: promoter for the E. coli lac operon
   4696..4717    -  protein_bind   CAP binding site: CAP binding activates transcription in the presence of cAMP. E. coli catabolite activator protein
   4730..4822    -  CDS            lacI (fragment): lac repressor; lacI; The lac repressor binds to the lac operator to inhibit transcription in E. coli. This inhibition can be relieved by adding lactose or isopropyl-β-D-thiogalactopyranoside (IPTG).
   5005..5593    -  rep_origin     ori: high-copy-number ColE1/pMB1/pBR322/pUC origin of replication
   5764..6624    -  CDS            AmpR: β-lactamase; bla; confers resistance to ampicillin, carbenicillin, and related antibiotics
   6625..6729    -  promoter       AmpR promoter: bla
   6788..6840    -  misc_feature   bom (fragment): basis of mobility region from pBR322
   6995..7374    +  enhancer       CMV enhancer: human cytomegalovirus immediate early enhancer
