[The description below was written by a language model from this plasmid's Addgene catalogue record and pLannotate feature annotations shown in this document.]
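Description:
pcDNA4/TO-ORF24-3xFLAG is a mammalian expression plasmid built on the Invitrogen pcDNA4/TO backbone, carrying the full-length ORF24 open reading frame of Kaposi's sarcoma-associated herpesvirus (KSHV/HHV-8). The 2,256 bp insert was cloned between BamHI and NotI sites, both retained, giving a total size of about 7.4 kb. It is propagated in E. coli as a high-copy plasmid through a ColE1/pUC-type origin with ampicillin selection (AmpR under its own bla promoter). An f1 origin and remnants of lac regulatory sequence are also present in the backbone.

ORF24 is transcribed from the human CMV immediate-early enhancer/promoter and terminated by the bovine growth hormone polyadenylation signal. Two short tet operator-like matches sit just downstream of the CMV promoter. This is the "TO" arrangement of the backbone, in which expression is constitutive in ordinary cells but can be repressed by Tet repressor and induced with tetracycline or doxycycline in cells that supply it. The coding sequence is fused at its C terminus to a backbone-encoded 3xFLAG epitope for detection or immunoprecipitation, although the automated annotation picks up only a fragment of the FLAG sequence. A second cassette places the Sh ble gene under the SV40 early promoter and the bacterial EM7 promoter, followed by an SV40 poly(A) signal, conferring Zeocin resistance for selecting stable mammalian lines.

The depositor and repository-sequenced records differ by three nucleotides in length and in their start coordinates, but show the same feature layout. The associated publication describes ORF24 as the gammaherpesviral TATA-box-binding protein that interacts with the host RNA polymerase II CTD to direct late gene transcription, so this construct suits expression and interaction studies of tagged ORF24.
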