Addgene plasmid #138423: pcDNA4/TO-ORF24-3xFLAG
Purpose: Expresses full-length ORF24 with a C-terminal 3xFLAG tag in mammalian cells
Depositing lab: Britt Glaunsinger. Depositing organization: University of California, Berkeley. Publication: The gammaherpesviral TATA-box-binding protein directly interacts with the CTD of host RNA Pol II to direct late gene transcription. Castaneda AF, Didychuk AL, Louder RK, McCollum CO, Davis ZH, Nogales E, Glaunsinger BA. PLoS Pathog. 2020 Sep 4;16(9):e1008843. doi: 10.1371/journal.ppat.1008843. eCollection 2020 Sep. PubMed 32886723.
Backbone
  Vector backbone: pcDNA4/TO
  Backbone manufacturer: Invitrogen
  Backbone size w/o insert (bp): 5112
  Total vector size (bp): 7374
  Vector type: Mammalian Expression
  Selectable markers: Zeocin
Growth in bacteria
  Bacterial resistance: Ampicillin, 100 μg/mL
  Growth temperature: 37°C
  Growth strain: DH5alpha
  Copy number: High Copy
Gene/Insert
  Gene/Insert name: ORF24
  Species: KSHV (HHV-8)
  Insert size (bp): 2256
  Entrez Gene: ORF24 (a.k.a. HHV8GK18_gp27)
  Promoter: CMV
  Tag / fusion protein: FLAG (C terminal on backbone)
  Cloning method: Restriction Enzyme; 5′ cloning site BamHI (not destroyed); 3′ cloning site NotI (not destroyed)
  Sequencing primers: 5′ CGCAAATGGGCGGTAGGCGTG; 3′ TAGAAGGCACAGTCGAGG
Terms and licenses: Academic/Nonprofit Terms; Industry Terms: Not Available to Industry
How to cite: pcDNA4/TO-ORF24-3xFLAG was a gift from Britt Glaunsinger (Addgene plasmid # 138423 ; http://n2t.net/addgene:138423 ; RRID:Addgene_138423)
